>Addgene plasmid #57730 | Dendra2-MannII-N-10 | addgene full sequence | sequence record 318389 | Addgene NGS Result
TTATCCCCTGATTCTGTGGATAACCGTATTACCGCCATGCATTAGTTATTAATAGTAATCAATTACGGGG
TCATTAGTTCATAGCCCATATATGGAGTTCCGCGTTACATAACTTACGGTAAATGGCCCGCCTGGCTGAC
CGCCCAACGACCCCCGCCCATTGACGTCAATAATGACGTATGTTCCCATAGTAACGCCAATAGGGACTTT
CCATTGACGTCAATGGGTGGAGTATTTACGGTAAACTGCCCACTTGGCAGTACATCAAGTGTATCATATG
CCAAGTACGCCCCCTATTGACGTCAATGACGGTAAATGGCCCGCCTGGCATTATGCCCAGTACATGACCT
TATGGGACTTTCCTACTTGGCAGTACATCTACGTATTAGTCATCGCTATTACCATGGTGATGCGGTTTTG
GCAGTACATCAATGGGCGTGGATAGCGGTTTGACTCACGGGGATTTCCAAGTCTCCACCCCATTGACGTC
AATGGGAGTTTGTTTTGGCACCAAAATCAACGGGACTTTCCAAAATGTCGTAACAACTCCGCCCCATTGA
CGCAAATGGGCGGTAGGCGTGTACGGTGGGAGGTCTATATAAGCAGAGCTGGTTTAGTGAACCGTCAGAT
CCGCTAGCGCCACCATGAAGTTAAGTCGCCAGTTCACCGTGTTTGGCAGCGCGATCTTCTGCGTCGTAAT
CTTCTCACTCTACCTGATGCTGGACAGGGGTCACTTGGACTACCCTCGGGGCCCGCGCCAGGAGGGCTCC
TTTCCGCAGGGCCAGCTTTCAATATTGCAAGAAAAGATTGACCATTTGGAGCGTTTGCTCGCTGAGAACA
ACGAGATCATCTCAAATATCAGAGACTCAGTCATCAACCTGAGCGAGTCTGTGGAGGACGGCCCGCGGGG
GTCACCAGGCAACGCCAGCCAAGGCTCCATCCACCTCCACTCGCCACAGTTGGCCCTGCAGGCTGACCCC
AGCTCCGGATCGGATCCACCGGTCGCCACCATGAACACCCCGGGAATTAACCTGATCAAGGAGGACATGC
GCGTGAAGGTGCACATGGAGGGCAACGTGAACGGCCACGCCTTCGTGATCGAGGGCGAGGGCAAGGGCAA
GCCCTACGAGGGCACCCAGACCGCCAACCTGACCGTGAAGGAGGGCGCCCCCCTGCCCTTCAGCTACGAC
ATCCTGACCACCGCCGTGCACTACGGCAACCGGGTGTTCACCAAGTACCCCGAGGACATCCCCGACTACT
TCAAGCAGAGCTTCCCCGAGGGCTACAGCTGGGAGCGCACCATGACCTTCGAGGACAAGGGCATCTGCAC
CATCCGCAGCGACATCAGCCTGGAGGGCGACTGCTTCTTCCAGAACGTGCGCTTCAAGGGCACCAACTTC
CCCCCCAACGGCCCCGTGATGCAGAAGAAGACCCTGAAGTGGGAGCCCAGCACCGAGAAGCTGCACGTGC
GCGACGGCCTGCTGGTGGGCAACATCAACATGGCCCTGCTGCTGGAGGGCGGCGGCCACTACCTGTGCGA
CTTCAAGACCACCTACAAGGCCAAGAAGGTGGTGCAGCTGCCCGACGCCCACTTCGTGGACCACCGCATC
GAGATCCTGGGCAACGACAGCGACTACAACAAGGTGAAGCTGTACGAGCACGCCGTGGCCCGCTACAGCC
CCCTGCCCAGCCAGGTGTGGTAAGCGGCCGCGACTCTAGATCATAATCAGCCATACCACATTTGTAGAGG
TTTTACTTGCTTTAAAAAACCTCCCACACCTCCCCCTGAACCTGAAACATAAAATGAATGCAATTGTTGT
TGTTAACTTGTTTATTGCAGCTTATAATGGTTACAAATAAAGCAATAGCATCACAAATTTCACAAATAAA
GCATTTTTTTCACTGCATTCTAGTTGTGGTTTGTCCAAACTCATCAATGTATCTTAAGGCGTAAATTGTA
AGCGTTAATATTTTGTTAAAATTCGCGTTAAATTTTTGTTAAATCAGCTCATTTTTTAACCAATAGGCCG
AAATCGGCAAAATCCCTTATAAATCAAAAGAATAGACCGAGATAGGGT
[37 nt withheld, positions 2079-2115]
AAAGAACGTGGACTCCAACGTCAAAGG
[49 nt withheld, positions 2143-2191]
T
[91 nt withheld, positions 2193-2283]
G
[124 nt withheld, positions 2285-2408]
CAGGTGGCACTTTTCGGGGAAATGTGCGCGGAACCCCTATTTGTTTATTTTTCTAAATACATTCAAATAT
GTATCCGCTCATGAGACAATAACCCTGATAAATGCTTCAATAATATTGAAAAAGGAAGAGTCCTGAGGCG
GAAAGAACCAGCTGTGGAATGTGTGTCAGTTAGGGTGTGGAAAGTCCCCAGGCTCCCCAGCAGGCAGAAG
TATGCAAAGCATGCATCTCAATTAGTCAGCAACCAGGTGTGGAAAGTCCCCAGGCTCCCCAGCAGGCAGA
AGTATGCAAAGCATGCATCTCAATTAGTCAGCAACCATAGTCCCGCCCCTAACTCCGCCCATCCCGCCCC
TAACTCCGCCCAGTTCCGCCCATTCTCCGCCCCATGGCTGACTAATTTTTTTTATTTATGCAGAGGCCGA
GGCCGCCTCGGCCTCTGAGCTATTCCAGAAGTAGTGAGGAGGCTTTTTTGGAGGCCTAGGCTTTTGCAAA
GATCGATCAAGAGACAGGATGAGGATCGTTTCGCATGATTGAACAAGATGGATTGCACGCAGGTTCTCCG
GCCGCTTGGGTGGAGAGGCTATTCGGCTATGACTGGGCACAACAGACAATCGGCTGCTCTGATGCCGCCG
TGTTCCGGCTGTCAGCGCAGGGGCGCCCGGTTCTTTTTGTCAAGACCGACCTGTCCGGTGCCCTGAATGA
ACTGCAAGACGAGGCAGCGCGGCTATCGTGGCTGGCCACGACGGGCGTTCCTTGCGCAGCTGTGCTCGAC
GTTGTCACTGAAGCGGGAAGGGACTGGCTGCTATTGGGCGAAGTGCCGGGGCAGGATCTCCTGTCATCTC
ACCTTGCTCCTGCCGAGAAAGTATCCATCATGGCTGATGCAATGCGGCGGCTGCATACGCTTGATCCGGC
TACCTGCCCATTCGACCACCAAGCGAAACATCGCATCGAGCGAGCACGTACTCGGATGGAAGCCGGTCTT
GTCGATCAGGATGATCTGGACGAAGAGCATCAGGGGCTCGCGCCAGCCGAACTGTTCGCCAGGCTCAAGG
CGAGCATGCCCGACGGCGAGGATCTCGTCGTGACCCATGGCGATGCCTGCTTGCCGAATATCATGGTGGA
AAATGGCCGCTTTTCTGGATTCATCGACTGTGGCCGGCTGGGTGTGGCGGACCGCTATCAGGACATAGCG
TTGGCTACCCGTGATATTGCTGAAGAGCTTGGCGGCGAATGGGCTGACCGCTTCCTCGTGCTTTACGGTA
TCGCCGCTCCCGATTCGCAGCGCATCGCCTTCTATCGCCTTCTTGACGAGTTCTTCTGAGCGGGACTCTG
GGGTTCGAAATGACCGACCAAGCGACGCCCAACCTGCCATCACGAGATTTCGATTCCACCGCCGCCTTCT
ATGAAAGGTTGGGCTTCGGAATCGTTTTCCGGGACGCCGGCTGGATGATCCTCCAGCGCGGGGATCTCAT
GCTGGAGTTCTTCGCCCACCCTAGGGGGAGGCTAACTGAAACACGGAAGGAGACAATACCGGAAGGAACC
CGCGCTATGACGGCAATAAAAAGACAGAATAAAACGCACGGTGTTGGGTCGTTTGTTCATAAACGCGGGG
TTCGGTCCCAGGGCTGGCACTCTGTCGATACCCCACCGAGACCCCATTGGGGCCAATACGCCCGCGTTTC
TTCCTTTTCCCCACCCCACCCCCCAAGTTCGGGTGAAGGCCCAGGGCTCGCAGCCAACGTCGGGGCGGCA
GGCCCTGCCATAGCCTCAGGTTACTCATATATACTTTAGATTGATTTAAAACTTCATTTTTAATTTAAAA
GGATCTAGGTGAAGATCCTTTTTGATAATCTCATGACCAAAATCCCTTAACGTGAGTTTTCGTTCCACTG
AGCGTCAGACCCCGTAGAAAAGATCAAAGGATCTTCTTGAGATCCTTTTTTTCTGCGCGTAATCTGCTGC
TTGCAAACAAAAAAACCACCGCTACCAGCGGTGGTTTGTTTGCCGGATCAAGAGCTACCAACTCTTTTTC
CGAAGGTAACTGGCTTCAGCAGAGCGCAGATACCAAATACTGTTCTTCTAGTGTAGCCGTAGTTAGGCCA
CCACTTCAAGAACTCTGTAGCACCGCCTACATACCTCGCTCTGCTAATCCTGTTACCAGTGGCTGCTGCC
AGTGGCGATAAGTCGTGTCTTACCGGGTTGGACTCAAGACGATAGTTACCGGATAAGGCGCAGCGGTCGG
GCTGAACGGGGGGTTCGTGCACACAGCCCAGCTTGGAGCGAACGACCTACACCGAACTGAGATACCTACA
GCGTGAGCTATGAGAAAGCGCCACGCTTCCCGAAGGGAGAAAGGCGGACAGGTATCCGGTAAGCGGCAGG
GTCGGAACAGGAGAGCGCACGAGGGAGCTTCCAGGGGGAAACGCCTGGTATCTTTATAGTCCTGTCGGGT
TTCGCCACCTCTGACTTGAGCGTCGATTTTTGTGATGCTCGTCAGGGGGGCGGAGCCTATGGAAAAACGC
CAGCAACGCGGCCTTTTTACGGTTCCTGGCCTTTTGCTGGCCTTTTGCTCACATGTTCTTTCCTGCG
Features (pLannotate 1.2.2; 15 found; start..end, strand, type, name):
      1..35      +  rep_origin     RSF ori (fragment): Plasmids containing the RSF 1030 origin of replication can be propagated in E. coli cells that contain additional plasmids with compatible origins.
    103..406     +  enhancer       CMV enhancer: human cytomegalovirus immediate early enhancer
    407..610     +  promoter       CMV promoter: human cytomegalovirus (CMV) immediate early promoter
    645..998     +  CDS            Man2a1 (fragment): MA2A1_MOUSE - Also known as Mana2. Experimental evidence at protein level: Swiss-Prot protein existence level 1. Catalyzes the first committed step in the biosynthesis of complex N-glycans. It controls conversion of high mannose to complex N- glycans; the final hydrolytic step in the N-glycan maturation pathway. From Mus musculus (Mouse).
   1011..1703    +  CDS            Dendra2: monomeric photoswitchable green-to-red fluorescent protein from Dendronephthya mammalian codon-optimized
   1719..1802    +  CDS            large T antigen (fragment): large T antigen from SV40 (simian virus 40)
   1825..1946    +  polyA_signal   SV40 poly(A) signal: SV40 polyadenylation signal
   1980..2408    -  rep_origin     f1 ori (sequence partly withheld): f1 bacteriophage origin of replication; arrow indicates direction of (+) strand synthesis
   2435..2539    +  promoter       AmpR promoter: bla
   2541..2898    +  promoter       SV40 promoter: SV40 enhancer and early promoter
   2933..3727    +  CDS            NeoR/KanR: aminoglycoside phosphotransferase from Tn5; aph(3')-II (or nptII); confers resistance to neomycin, kanamycin, and G418 (Geneticin®)
   3748..3900    +  CDS            ble (fragment): BLE_KLEPN - Experimental evidence at protein level: Swiss-Prot protein existence level 1. Binding protein with a strong affinity to the bleomycin family of antibiotics. Binds to CL990; an antimitotic-antibiotic compound. From Klebsiella pneumoniae.
   3959..4006    +  polyA_signal   HSV TK poly(A) signal: herpes simplex virus thymidine kinase polyadenylation signal (Cole and Stacy, 1985)
   4097..4113    -  polyA_signal   bGH poly(A) signal (fragment): bovine growth hormone polyadenylation signal
   4335..4923    +  rep_origin     ori: high-copy-number ColE1/pMB1/pBR322/pUC origin of replication
