[The description below was written by a language model from this plasmid's Addgene catalogue record and pLannotate feature annotations shown in this document.]
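Description:
Dendra2-MannII-N-10 is a mammalian expression plasmid built on the Dendra2-N1 backbone that produces a Golgi-targeted photoconvertible fluorescent protein. The insert is the N-terminal portion (amino acids 1–112) of mouse alpha-mannosidase II (Man2a1), an enzyme of the N-glycan maturation pathway. This fragment is fused in frame upstream of Dendra2, so the fluorescent protein sits at the C terminus of the fusion. The record describes the fusion as localizing to the Golgi, making the mannosidase fragment a targeting sequence rather than a functional enzyme. Expression is driven by the human cytomegalovirus immediate-early enhancer and promoter, and the transcript is terminated by an SV40 polyadenylation signal.

Dendra2 is a monomeric, mammalian codon-optimized protein from Dendronephthya that switches from green to red. The record lists excitation/emission of 490/507 nm for the green state and 553/573 nm for the red state. The construct therefore suits live-cell imaging of the Golgi, where a selected pool of labelled protein can be photoconverted and followed over time.

In E. coli the plasmid is maintained at high copy through a ColE1/pUC-type origin, and an f1 origin is also present. A single Tn5 NeoR/KanR gene sits behind tandem bacterial (bla) and SV40 early promoters and is followed by an HSV TK polyadenylation signal. It provides kanamycin resistance in bacteria and G418 selection in mammalian cells. The remaining short annotated fragments (RSF ori, large T antigen, ble and bGH poly(A)) appear to be backbone remnants or partial annotation matches rather than functional elements.
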