Addgene plasmid #57730: Dendra2-MannII-N-10
Purpose: Localization: Mannosidase/Golgi, Excitation: 490 / 553, Emission: 507 / 573
Depositing lab: Michael Davidson. Depositing organization: Florida State University, Tallahassee.
Backbone
  Vector backbone: Dendra2-N1
  Backbone size w/o insert (bp): 4750
  Vector type: Mammalian Expression
  Selectable markers: Neomycin (select with G418)
Growth in bacteria
  Bacterial resistance: Kanamycin, 50 μg/mL
  Growth temperature: 37°C
  Growth strain: DH5alpha
  Copy number: High Copy
Gene/Insert
  Gene/Insert name: MannII (alt name: NM_008549.2)
  Species: M. musculus (mouse)
  Mutation: aa 1-112 of MannII
  Promoter: CMV
  Tag / fusion protein: Dendra2 (C terminal on backbone)
  Cloning method: Unknown
  Sequencing primers: 5′ CMV-F; 3′ SV40pA-R
Terms and licenses: Academic/Nonprofit Terms; Industry Terms
Depositor comments: . Excitation = 490 / 553; Emission = 507 / 573
How to cite: Dendra2-MannII-N-10 was a gift from Michael Davidson (Addgene plasmid # 57730 ; http://n2t.net/addgene:57730 ; RRID:Addgene_57730)
