>Addgene plasmid #57730 | Dendra2-MannII-N-10 | depositor partial sequence | sequence record 88884 | insert sequence
GGTCAGATCCGCTAGCGCCACCATGAAGTTAAGTCGCCAGTTCACCGTGTTTGGCAGCGCGATCTTCTGC
GTCGTAATCTTCTCACTCTACCTGATGCTGGACAGGGGTCACTTGGACTACCCTCGGGGCCCGCGCCAGG
AGGGCTCCTTTCCGCAGGGCCAGCTTTCAATATTGCAAGAAAAGATTGACCATTTGGAGCGTTTGCTCGC
TGAGAACAACGAGATCATCTCAAATATCAGAGACTCAGTCATCAACCTGAGCGAGTCTGTGGAGGACGGC
CCGCGGGGGTCACCAGGCAACGCCAGCCAAGGCTCCATCCACCTCCACTCGCCACAGTTGGCCCTGCAGG
CTGACCCCAGCTCCGGATCGGATCCACCGGTCGCCACCATGAACACCCCGGGAATTAACCTGATCAAGGA
GGACATGCGCGTGAAGGTGCACATGGAGGGCAACGTGAACGGCCACGCCTTCGTGATCGAGGGCGAGGGC
AAGGGCAAGCCCTACGAGGGCACCCAGACCGCCAACCTGACCGTGAAGGAGGGCGCCCCCCTGCCCTTCA
GCTACGACATCCTGACCACCGCCGTGCACTACGGCAACCGGGTGTTCACCAAGTACCCCGAGGACATCCC
CGACTACTTCAAGCAGAGCTTCCCCGAGGGCTACAGCTGGGAGCGCACCATGACCTTCGAGGACAAGGGC
ATCTGCACCATCCGCAGCGACATCAGCCTGGAGGGCGACTGCTTCTTCCAGAACGTGCGCTTCAAGGGCA
CCAACTTCCCCCCCAACGGCCCCGTGATGCAGAAGAAGACCCTGAAGTGGGAGCCCAGCACCGAGAAGCT
GCACGTGCGCGACGGCCTGCTGGTGGGCAACATCAACATGGCCCTGCTGCTGGAGGGCGGCGGCCACTAC
CTGTGCGACTTCAAGACCACCTACAAGGCCAAGAAGGTGGTGCAGCTGCCCGACGCCCACTTCGTGGACC
ACCGCATCGAGATCCTGGGCAACGACAGCGACTACAACAAGGTGAAGCTGTACGAGCACGCCGTGGCCCG
CTACAGCCCCCTGCCCAGCCAGGTGTGGTAAGCGGCCGCGACTCTAGATCATAATCAGCCATACCACATT
